Addgene plasmid #28072: CACNA1D (2of2) or cav1.3b_L (OZ547)
Depositing lab: Keith Joung. Depositing organization: Massachusetts General Hospital. Publication: Rapid "open-source" engineering of customized zinc-finger nucleases for highly efficient gene modification. Maeder ML, Thibodeau-Beganny S, Osiak A, Wright DA, Anthony RM, Eichtinger M, Jiang T, Foley JE, Winfrey RJ, Townsend JA, Unger-Wallace E, Sander JD, Muller-Lerch F, Fu F, Pearlberg J, Goebel C, Dassie JP, Pruett-Miller SM, Porteus MH, Sgroi DC, Iafrate AJ, Dobbs D, McCray PB, Cathomen T, Voytas DF, Joung JK. Mol Cell. 2008 Jul 25. 31(2):294-301. 10.1016/j.molcel.2008.06.016 PubMed 18657511.
Backbone
  Vector backbone: MG414
  Backbone size w/o insert (bp): 5493
  Vector type: Zebrafish Targeting
Growth in bacteria
  Bacterial resistance: Kanamycin, 50 μg/mL
  Growth temperature: 37°C
  Growth strain: XL1 Blue
  Growth instructions: Requires a bacterial strain such as XL1 Blue, that expresses the lacIq allele of lac repressor
  Copy number: Low Copy
Gene/Insert
  Gene/Insert name: Zinc finger array targeting CACNA1D (2of2) or cav1.3b (alt names: cacna1db; calcium channel, voltage-dependent, L type, alpha 1D subunit, b)
  Species: D. rerio (zebrafish)
  Insert size (bp): 270
  Entrez Gene: cacna1db (a.k.a. cav1.3b)
  Cloning method: Restriction Enzyme; 5′ cloning site XbaI (not destroyed); 3′ cloning site BamHI (not destroyed)
  Sequencing primers: 5′ OK.61 GGGTAGTACGATGACGGAACCTGTC
Terms and licenses: Academic/Nonprofit Terms; Industry Terms: Not Available to Industry
Depositor comments: This plasmid encodes a zinc finger array targeting half of a target sequence in the zebrafish gene CACNA1D (2of2) or cav1.3b (see below). Please note that this plasmid does NOT contain the CACNA1D (2of2) or cav1.3b sequence. Users must order the complementary plasmid CACNA1D (2of2) or cav1.3b_R (OZ548) [Addgene plasmid 28073] in order to create a zinc finger nuclease (ZFN) pair to introduce targeted mutations into this specific zebrafish gene. Users will also need to clone the zinc finger (ZF) insert of this plasmid into a zinc finger nuclease (ZFN) vector to express a FOKI fusion product. Examples of possible ZFN expression vectors that can be used are: pST1374 (Addgene plasmid 13426), pMLM290 (Addgene plasmid 21872), pMLM292 (Addgene plasmid 21873), pMLM800 (Addgene plasmid 27202) and pMLM802 (Addgene plasmid 27203). This zinc finger array was tested for binding activity to the sequence 5'-GACGGAGCT-3' in a bacterial two hybrid assay, and resulted in 6.02 fold activation. However, this array has not yet been tested for activity as a zinc finger nuclease (i.e. for its ability to induce mutations at the intended locus). Scientists using this zinc finger array in a publication should notify and acknowledge NIH grant number R01 GM088040 in the publication. Other Articles: "Oligomerized pool engineering (OPEN): an 'open-source' protocol for making customized zinc-finger arrays." Maeder ML et al. (Nat Protoc. 2009 Sept 17. 4(10):1471-1501. Pubmed ID: 19798082 "Targeted mutagenesis in zebrafish using customized zinc-finger nucleases." Foley JE et al. (Nat Protoc. 2009 Dec 3. 4(12):1855-1867. Pubmed ID: 20010934
How to cite: CACNA1D (2of2) or cav1.3b_L (OZ547) was a gift from Keith Joung (Addgene plasmid # 28072 ; http://n2t.net/addgene:28072 ; RRID:Addgene_28072)
