[The description below was written by a language model from this plasmid's Addgene catalogue record.]
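Description:
CACNA1D (2of2) or cav1.3b_L (OZ547) is a low-copy bacterial plasmid built on the MG414 backbone (about 5.5 kb without insert) and selected with kanamycin. It carries an engineered zinc finger array of roughly 270 bp, cloned between XbaI and BamHI sites that are both preserved, so the array can be excised and moved into other vectors. The plasmid must be maintained in a host carrying the lacIq allele of the lac repressor, which suggests lac-type regulation of expression, although the record does not name the promoter or the origin of replication. No feature table is provided, so other backbone elements cannot be described.

The insert is the "left" half of an intended zinc finger nuclease pair directed at the zebrafish gene cacna1db (cav1.3b), which encodes an L-type voltage-dependent calcium channel alpha 1D subunit. The plasmid contains only the DNA-binding array, not any sequence from the target gene itself, and it has no nuclease domain. To make a working reagent, the array has to be subcloned into a ZFN expression vector that supplies the FokI cleavage domain. It is then used together with the complementary "right" array plasmid (OZ548), so that the two halves bind adjacent half-sites and cut the locus to introduce targeted mutations. The array comes from the OPEN (oligomerized pool engineering) selection platform. It gave about six-fold activation on its nine-base-pair half-site in a bacterial two-hybrid binding assay. The depositor notes that it has not yet been tested as a nuclease for inducing mutations at the intended zebrafish locus.
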