>Addgene plasmid #28072 | CACNA1D (2of2) or cav1.3b_L (OZ547) | depositor partial sequence | sequence record 13286 | Author sequence
TCTAGACCCGGGGAGCGCCCCTTCCAGTGTCGCATTTGCATGCGGAACTTTTCGCACCACACCAGCCTTG
TCAGGCATACCCGTACTCATACCGGTGAAAAACCGTTTCAGTGTCGGATCTGTATGCGAAATTTCTCCCA
GAGCGCCCACTTGAAGCGGCATCTACGTACGCACACCGGCGAGAAGCCATTCCAATGCCGAATATGCATG
CGCAACTTCAGTGACCCCAGCAACCTGCGGCGCCACCTAAAAACCCACCTGAGGGGATCC
