>Addgene plasmid #28072 | CACNA1D (2of2) or cav1.3b_L (OZ547) | addgene partial sequence | sequence record 34371 | 28072 with OK-61 (5' GGGTAGTACGATGACGGAACCTGTC 3')
AAAATCCAAGCTTTGGCGGCCGCTGACTACAAAGACGATGATGACAAATCTAGACCCGGGGAGCGCCCCT
TCCAGTGTCGCATTTGCATGCGGAACTTTTCGCACCACACCAGCCTTGTCAGGCATACCCGTACTCATAC
CGGTGAAAAACCGTTTCAGTGTCGGATCTGTATGCGAAATTTCTCCCAGAGCGCCCACTTGAAGCGGCAT
CTACGTACGCACACCGGCGAGAAGCCATTCCAATGCCGAATATGCATGCGCAACTTCAGTGACCCCAGCA
ACCTGCGGCGCCACCTAAAAACCCACCTGAGGGGATCCTCTGCACAGTAGTAACTAGAGACTAGAAAAAG
GCCGACAAGTCCCGCTCCGCTGAAGATCCTGGCGTAATAGCGAAGAGGCCCGCACCGATCGCCCTTCCCA
ACAGTTGCGCAGCCTGAATGGCGAATGGG
[124 nt withheld, positions 450-573]
C
[91 nt withheld, positions 575-665]
A
[49 nt withheld, positions 667-715]
CCTTTGACGTTGGAGTCCACGTTCTTT
[37 nt withheld, positions 743-779]
ACCCTATCTCGGTCTATTCTTTTGATTTATAGGATTGCATCGC
